>Addgene plasmid #13135 | pc3XB-ZF36 | depositor full sequence | sequence record 7484 | Author sequence
GACGGATCGGGAGATCTCCCGATCCCCTATGGTGCACTCTCAGTACAATCTGCTCTGATGCCGCATAGTT
AAGCCAGTATCTGCTCCCTGCTTGTGTGTTGGAGGTCGCTGAGTAGTGCGCGAGCAAAATTTAAGCTACA
ACAAGGCAAGGCTTGACCGACAATTGCATGAAGAATCTGCTTAGGGTTAGGCGTTTTGCGCTGCTTCGCG
ATGTACGGGCCAGATATACGCGTTGACATTGATTATTGACTAGTTATTAATAGTAATCAATTACGGGGTC
ATTAGTTCATAGCCCATATATGGAGTTCCGCGTTACATAACTTACGGTAAATGGCCCGCCTGGCTGACCG
CCCAACGACCCCCGCCCATTGACGTCAATAATGACGTATGTTCCCATAGTAACGCCAATAGGGACTTTCC
ATTGACGTCAATGGGTGGAGTATTTACGGTAAACTGCCCACTTGGCAGTACATCAAGTGTATCATATGCC
AAGTACGCCCCCTATTGACGTCAATGACGGTAAATGGCCCGCCTGGCATTATGCCCAGTACATGACCTTA
TGGGACTTTCCTACTTGGCAGTACATCTACGTATTAGTCATCGCTATTACCATGGTGATGCGGTTTTGGC
AGTACATCAATGGGCGTGGATAGCGGTTTGACTCACGGGGATTTCCAAGTCTCCACCCCATTGACGTCAA
TGGGAGTTTGTTTTGGCACCAAAATCAACGGGACTTTCCAAAATGTCGTAACAACTCCGCCCCATTGACG
CAAATGGGCGGTAGGCGTGTACGGTGGGAGGTCTATATAAGCAGAGCTCTCTGGCTAACTAGAGAACCCA
CTGCTTACTGGCTTATCGAAATTAATACGACTCACTATAGGGAGACCCAAGCTGGCTAGCGTTTAAACGG
GCCCTCTAGACCCGGGGAGAAGAAATTTGCCTGCCCTGAGTGTCCTAAGCGCTTCATGCAAAGCGGGAAC
CTGGCACGTCATATCAAGACCCACACCGGTGGATCCTCTGCACAGTAGTAAGCTTAAGTTTAAACCGCTG
ATCAGCCTCGACTGTGCCTTCTAGTTGCCAGCCATCTGTTGTTTGCCCCTCCCCCGTGCCTTCCTTGACC
CTGGAAGGTGCCACTCCCACTGTCCTTTCCTAATAAAATGAGGAAATTGCATCGCATTGTCTGAGTAGGT
GTCATTCTATTCTGGGGGGTGGGGTGGGGCAGGACAGCAAGGGGGAGGATTGGGAAGACAATAGCAGGCA
TGCTGGGGATGCGGTGGGCTCTATGGCTTCTGAGGCGGAAAGAACCAGCTGGGGCTCTAGGGGGTATCCC
C
[124 nt withheld, positions 1332-1455]
C
[91 nt withheld, positions 1457-1547]
A
[49 nt withheld, positions 1549-1597]
CCTTTGACGTTGGAGTCCACGTTCTTT
[37 nt withheld, positions 1625-1661]
ACCCTATCTCGGTCTATTCTTTTGATTTATAAGGGATTTTGCCGATTTCGGCCTATTGGTTAAAAAATGA
GCTGATTTAACAAAAATTTAACGCGAATTAATTCTGTGGAATGTGTGTCAGTTAGGGTGTGGAAAGTCCC
CAGGCTCCCCAGCAGGCAGAAGTATGCAAAGCATGCATCTCAATTAGTCAGCAACCAGGTGTGGAAAGTC
CCCAGGCTCCCCAGCAGGCAGAAGTATGCAAAGCATGCATCTCAATTAGTCAGCAACCATAGTCCCGCCC
CTAACTCCGCCCATCCCGCCCCTAACTCCGCCCAGTTCCGCCCATTCTCCGCCCCATGGCTGACTAATTT
TTTTTATTTATGCAGAGGCCGAGGCCGCCTCTGCCTCTGAGCTATTCCAGAAGTAGTGAGGAGGCTTTTT
TGGAGGCCTAGGCTTTTGCAAAAAGCTCCCGGCCGGGAGCTTGTATATCCATTTTCGGATCTGATCAAGA
GACAGGATGAGGATCGTTTCGCATGATTGAACAAGATGGATTGCACGCAGGTTCTCCGGCCGCTTGGGTG
GAGAGGCTATTCGGCTATGACTGGGCACAACAGACAATCGGCTGCTCTGATGCCGCCGTGTTCCGGCTGT
CAGCGCAGGGGCGCCCGGTTCTTTTTGTCAAGACCGACCTGTCCGGTGCCCTGAATGAACTGCAGGACGA
GGCAGCGCGGCTATCGTGGCTGGCCACGACGGGCGTTCCTTGCGCAGCTGTGCTCGACGTTGTCACTGAA
GCGGGAAGGGACTGGCTGCTATTGGGCGAAGTGCCGGGGCAGGATCTCCTGTCATCTCACCTTGCTCCTG
CCGAGAAAGTATCCATCATGGCTGATGCAATGCGGCGGCTGCATACGCTTGATCCGGCTACCTGCCCATT
CGACCACCAAGCGAAACATCGCATCGAGCGAGCACGTACTCGGATGGAAGCCGGTCTTGTCGATCAGGAT
GATCTGGACGAAGAGCATCAGGGGCTCGCGCCAGCCGAACTGTTCGCCAGGCTCAAGGCGCGCATGCCCG
ACGGCGAGGATCTCGTCGTGACCCATGGCGATGCCTGCTTGCCGAATATCATGGTGGAAAATGGCCGCTT
TTCTGGATTCATCGACTGTGGCCGGCTGGGTGTGGCGGACCGCTATCAGGACATAGCGTTGGCTACCCGT
GATATTGCTGAAGAGCTTGGCGGCGAATGGGCTGACCGCTTCCTCGTGCTTTACGGTATCGCCGCTCCCG
ATTCGCAGCGCATCGCCTTCTATCGCCTTCTTGACGAGTTCTTCTGAGCGGGACTCTGGGGTTCGAAATG
ACCGACCAAGCGACGCCCAACCTGCCATCACGAGATTTCGATTCCACCGCCGCCTTCTATGAAAGGTTGG
GCTTCGGAATCGTTTTCCGGGACGCCGGCTGGATGATCCTCCAGCGCGGGGATCTCATGCTGGAGTTCTT
CGCCCACCCCAACTTGTTTATTGCAGCTTATAATGGTTACAAATAAAGCAATAGCATCACAAATTTCACA
AATAAAGCATTTTTTTCACTGCATTCTAGTTGTGGTTTGTCCAAACTCATCAATGTATCTTATCATGTCT
GTATACCGTCGACCTCTAGCTAGAGCTTGGCGTAATCATGGTCATAGCTGTTTCCTGTGTGAAATTGTTA
TCCGCTCACAATTCCACACAACATACGAGCCGGAAGCATAAAGTGTAAAGCCTGGGGTGCCTAATGAGTG
AGCTAACTCACATTAATTGCGTTGCGCTCACTGCCCGCTTTCCAGTCGGGAAACCTGTCGTGCCAGCTGC
ATTAATGAATCGGCCAACGCGCGGGGAGAGGCGGTTTGCGTATTGGGCGCTCTTCCGCTTCCTCGCTCAC
TGACTCGCTGCGCTCGGTCGTTCGGCTGCGGCGAGCGGTATCAGCTCACTCAAAGGCGGTAATACGGTTA
TCCACAGAATCAGGGGATAACGCAGGAAAGAACATGTGAGCAAAAGGCCAGCAAAAGGCCAGGAACCGTA
AAAAGGCCGCGTTGCTGGCGTTTTTCCATAGGCTCCGCCCCCCTGACGAGCATCACAAAAATCGACGCTC
AAGTCAGAGGTGGCGAAACCCGACAGGACTATAAAGATACCAGGCGTTTCCCCCTGGAAGCTCCCTCGTG
CGCTCTCCTGTTCCGACCCTGCCGCTTACCGGATACCTGTCCGCCTTTCTCCCTTCGGGAAGCGTGGCGC
TTTCTCATAGCTCACGCTGTAGGTATCTCAGTTCGGTGTAGGTCGTTCGCTCCAAGCTGGGCTGTGTGCA
CGAACCCCCCGTTCAGCCCGACCGCTGCGCCTTATCCGGTAACTATCGTCTTGAGTCCAACCCGGTAAGA
CACGACTTATCGCCACTGGCAGCAGCCACTGGTAACAGGATTAGCAGAGCGAGGTATGTAGGCGGTGCTA
CAGAGTTCTTGAAGTGGTGGCCTAACTACGGCTACACTAGAAGAACAGTATTTGGTATCTGCGCTCTGCT
GAAGCCAGTTACCTTCGGAAAAAGAGTTGGTAGCTCTTGATCCGGCAAACAAACCACCGCTGGTAGCGGT
TTTTTTGTTTGCAAGCAGCAGATTACGCGCAGAAAAAAAGGATCTCAAGAAGATCCTTTGATCTTTTCTA
CGGGGTCTGACGCTCAGTGGAACGAAAACTCACGTTAAGGGATTTTGGTCATGAGATTATCAAAAAGGAT
CTTCACCTAGATCCTTTTAAATTAAAAATGAAGTTTTAAATCAATCTAAAGTATATATGAGTAAACTTGG
TCTGACAGTTACCAATGCTTAATCAGTGAGGCACCTATCTCAGCGATCTGTCTATTTCGTTCATCCATAG
TTGCCTGACTCCCCGTCGTGTAGATAACTACGATACGGGAGGGCTTACCATCTGGCCCCAGTGCTGCAAT
GATACCGCGAGACCCACGCTCACCGGCTCCAGATTTATCAGCAATAAACCAGCCAGCCGGAAGGGCCGAG
CGCAGAAGTGGTCCTGCAACTTTATCCGCCTCCATCCAGTCTATTAATTGTTGCCGGGAAGCTAGAGTAA
GTAGTTCGCCAGTTAATAGTTTGCGCAACGTTGTTGCCATTGCTACAGGCATCGTGGTGTCACGCTCGTC
GTTTGGTATGGCTTCATTCAGCTCCGGTTCCCAACGATCAAGGCGAGTTACATGATCCCCCATGTTGTGC
AAAAAAGCGGTTAGCTCCTTCGGTCCTCCGATCGTTGTCAGAAGTAAGTTGGCCGCAGTGTTATCACTCA
TGGTTATGGCAGCACTGCATAATTCTCTTACTGTCATGCCATCCGTAAGATGCTTTTCTGTGACTGGTGA
GTACTCAACCAAGTCATTCTGAGAATAGTGTATGCGGCGACCGAGTTGCTCTTGCCCGGCGTCAATACGG
GATAATACCGCGCCACATAGCAGAACTTTAAAAGTGCTCATCATTGGAAAACGTTCTTCGGGGCGAAAAC
TCTCAAGGATCTTACCGCTGTTGAGATCCAGTTCGATGTAACCCACTCGTGCACCCAACTGATCTTCAGC
ATCTTTTACTTTCACCAGCGTTTCTGGGTGAGCAAAAACAGGAAGGCAAAATGCCGCAAAAAAGGGAATA
AGGGCGACACGGAAATGTTGAATACTCATACTCTTCCTTTTTCAATATTATTGAAGCATTTATCAGGGTT
ATTGTCTCATGAGCGGATACATATTTGAATGTATTTAGAAAAATAAACAAATAGGGGTTCCGCGCACATT
TCCCCGAAAAGTGCCACCTGACGTC
Features (pLannotate 1.2.2; 19 found; start..end, strand, type, name):
     28..80      -  misc_feature   bom (fragment): basis of mobility region from pBR322
    235..614     +  enhancer       CMV enhancer: human cytomegalovirus immediate early enhancer
    615..818     +  promoter       CMV promoter: human cytomegalovirus (CMV) immediate early promoter
    814..847     +  LTR            5' LTR (truncated) (fragment): truncated 5' long terminal repeat (LTR) from HIV-1
    863..881     +  promoter       T7 promoter: promoter for bacteriophage T7 RNA polymerase
   1062..1286    +  polyA_signal   bGH poly(A) signal: bovine growth hormone polyadenylation signal
   1290..1311    +  promoter       SV40 promoter (fragment): SV40 enhancer and early promoter
   1332..1760    +  rep_origin     f1 ori (sequence partly withheld): f1 bacteriophage origin of replication; arrow indicates direction of (+) strand synthesis
   1774..2103    +  promoter       SV40 promoter: SV40 enhancer and early promoter
   2174..2965    +  CDS            neo: KKA2_KLEPN - Also known as kan, nptII. Experimental evidence at protein level: Swiss-Prot protein existence level 1. Resistance to kanamycin, neomycin, paromomycin, ribostamycin, butirosin and gentamicin B. From Klebsiella pneumoniae.
   2989..3147    +  CDS            ble (fragment): BLE_KLEPN - Experimental evidence at protein level: Swiss-Prot protein existence level 1. Binding protein with a strong affinity to the bleomycin family of antibiotics. Binds to CL990; an antimitotic-antibiotic compound. From Klebsiella pneumoniae.
   3142..3263    +  polyA_signal   SV40 poly(A) signal: SV40 polyadenylation signal
   3336..3352    -  protein_bind   lac operator: The lac repressor binds to the lac operator to inhibit transcription in E. coli. This inhibition can be relieved by adding lactose or isopropyl-β-D-thiogalactopyranoside (IPTG). lac repressor encoded by lacI
   3360..3390    -  promoter       lac promoter: promoter for the E. coli lac operon
   3405..3426    -  protein_bind   CAP binding site: CAP binding activates transcription in the presence of cAMP. E. coli catabolite activator protein
   3439..3531    -  CDS            lacI (fragment): lac repressor; lacI; The lac repressor binds to the lac operator to inhibit transcription in E. coli. This inhibition can be relieved by adding lactose or isopropyl-β-D-thiogalactopyranoside (IPTG).
   3714..4299    -  rep_origin     ori: high-copy-number ColE1/pMB1/pBR322/pUC origin of replication
   4470..5330    -  CDS            AmpR: β-lactamase; bla; confers resistance to ampicillin, carbenicillin, and related antibiotics
   5331..5435    -  promoter       AmpR promoter: bla
