[The description below was written by a language model from this plasmid's Addgene catalogue record and pLannotate feature annotations shown in this document.]
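Description:
pc3XB-ZF36 is a mammalian expression-type plasmid built on pc3XB, a modified version of Invitrogen's pcDNA3, and it carries a single engineered zinc finger module as one component of the Zinc Finger Consortium Modular Assembly Kit v1.0. The roughly 90 bp ZF36 insert lies between XbaI and BamHI sites, both preserved after cloning. It encodes one finger derived from the Sangamo module set that recognises the DNA triplet GAA. The feature annotation does not call the finger itself, but the unannotated gap between the T7 promoter and the bGH polyadenylation signal is where it would sit.

The backbone has the usual pcDNA3 layout. A CMV immediate early enhancer and promoter, followed by a T7 promoter that also serves as the sequencing primer site, lies upstream of the cloning region, and the bGH poly(A) signal lies downstream. A separate SV40 early promoter drives the neomycin phosphotransferase gene, terminated by an SV40 poly(A) signal, for G418 selection in mammalian cells. Propagation in E. coli relies on a high-copy ColE1/pUC-type origin and the β-lactamase gene for ampicillin resistance, and an f1 origin is also present. Several short annotated fragments (HIV-1 LTR, ble, lacI, bom and a partial SV40 promoter) are most likely vector remnants or chance matches rather than functional elements.

In practice the plasmid functions mainly as an archived source of one finger. Modules from the kit are joined by restriction-based subcloning into multi-finger arrays that recognise longer target sites, and these arrays can then be used to build zinc finger nucleases.
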