>Addgene plasmid #13135 | pc3XB-ZF36 | addgene partial sequence | sequence record 19519 | CMV-F 5'-CGCAAATGGGCGGTAGGCGTG-3'
AGCTCTCTGGCTAACTAGAGAACCCACTGCTTACTGGCTTATCGAAATTAATACGACTCACTATAGGGAG
ACCCAAGCTGGCTAGCGTTTAAACGGGCCCTCTAGACCCGGGGAGAAGAAATTTGCCTGCCCTGAGTGTC
CTAAGCGCTTCATGCAAAGCGGGAACCTGGCACGTCATATCAAGACCCACACCGGTGGATCCTCTGCACA
GTAGTAAGCTTAAGTTTAAACCGCTGATCAGCCTCGACTGTGCCTTCTAGTTGCCAGCCATCTGTTGTTT
GCCCCTCCCCCGTGCCTTCCTTGACCCTGGAAGGTGCCACTCCCACTGTCCTTTCCTAATAAAATGAGGA
AATTGCATCGCATTGTCTGAGTAGGTGTCATTCTATTCTGGGGGGTGGGGTGGGGCAGGACAGCAAGGGG
GAGGATTGGGAAGACAATAGCAGGCATGCTGGGGATGCGGTGGGCTCTATGGCTTCTGAGGCGGAAAGAA
CCAGCTGGGGCTCTAGGGGGTATCCCC
[124 nt withheld, positions 518-641]
CGCC
