Addgene plasmid #13135: pc3XB-ZF36
Depositing lab: Keith Joung. Depositing organization: Massachusetts General Hospital. Publication: Standardized reagents and protocols for engineering zinc finger nucleases by modular assembly. Wright DA, Thibodeau-Beganny S, Sander JD, Winfrey RJ, Hirsh AS, Eichtinger M, Fu F, Porteus MH, Dobbs D, Voytas DF, Joung JK. Nat Protoc. 2006;1(3):1637-52. doi: 10.1038/nprot.2006.259 PubMed 17406455.
Backbone
  Vector backbone: pc3XB
  Backbone manufacturer: Modified Invitrogen pcDNA3
  Backbone size w/o insert (bp): 5400
  Vector type: Mammalian Expression
  Selectable markers: Neomycin (select with G418)
Growth in bacteria
  Bacterial resistance: Ampicillin, 100 μg/mL
  Growth temperature: 37°C
  Growth strain: XL1 Blue
  Copy number: High Copy
Gene/Insert
  Gene/Insert name: ZF36
  Insert size (bp): 90
  Cloning method: Restriction Enzyme; 5′ cloning site XbaI (not destroyed); 3′ cloning site BamHI (not destroyed)
  Sequencing primers: 5′ T7
Terms and licenses: Academic/Nonprofit Terms; Industry Terms: Not Available to Industry
Depositor comments: Part of the Zinc Finger Consortium Modular Assembly Kit v1.0. Finger protein sequence: PGEKKFACPECPKRFMQSGNLARHIKTH. Target DNA sequence: GAA. This zinc finger is derived from the Sangamo module set.
How to cite: pc3XB-ZF36 was a gift from Keith Joung (Addgene plasmid # 13135 ; http://n2t.net/addgene:13135 ; RRID:Addgene_13135)
